Addgene plasmid #145847: pAc5.1B-EGFP-DmDCP2_1-457_A
Purpose: Insect Expression of DmDCP2_1-457
Depositing lab: Elisa Izaurralde. Depositing organization: Max Planck Institute for Developmental Biology.
Backbone
  Vector backbone: Unknown
  Vector type: Insect Expression
Growth in bacteria
  Bacterial resistance: Ampicillin, 100 μg/mL
  Growth temperature: 37°C
  Growth strain: DH5alpha
  Copy number: Low Copy
Gene/Insert
  Gene/Insert name: DmDCP2_1-457
  Species: D. melanogaster (fly)
  Entrez Gene: DCP2 (a.k.a. Dmel_CG6169, BEST:LD07107, CG6169, DCp2p, Dcp2, Dmel\CG6169, LD07107, dDCP2, dDcp, dDcp2, dcp2, l(3)tb)
  Cloning method: Unknown
Terms and licenses: Academic/Nonprofit Terms; Industry Terms: Not Available to Industry
Depositor comments: Plasmids from this collection were made available to the research community and donated after the lab closed. Please note that the sequence provided by the depositing laboratory may be theoretical/predicted or based on Sanger sequencing results. There may be discrepancies between sequencing results obtained by Addgene and the depositor sequence. If an Addgene verified sequence is not available, please contact before placing your order to request that our lab fully sequence the plasmid.
How to cite: pAc5.1B-EGFP-DmDCP2_1-457_A was a gift from Elisa Izaurralde (Addgene plasmid # 145847 ; http://n2t.net/addgene:145847 ; RRID:Addgene_145847)
