[The description below was written by a language model from this plasmid's Addgene catalogue record and pLannotate feature annotations shown in this document.]
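Description:
pAc5.1B-EGFP-DmDCP2_1-457_A is an insect-cell expression plasmid of about 7.4 kb that produces an EGFP-tagged N-terminal portion (residues 1–457) of Drosophila melanogaster DCP2, the catalytic subunit of the mRNA decapping machinery. The catalogue lists the backbone as unknown, although the plasmid name and the annotated parts (Ac5 promoter, V5 tag, SV40 polyadenylation signal) point to a pAc5.1-type vector. It is maintained in E. coli through a ColE1/pUC-family origin and selected with ampicillin via the β-lactamase gene and its native promoter. The record describes it as low copy, even though the origin is annotated as a high-copy type. Short annotated fragments of a tetracycline resistance gene and SV40 large T antigen appear to be non-functional backbone remnants. No marker for selection in insect cells is annotated.

Expression is driven by the constitutive Drosophila actin 5C promoter, followed directly by the EGFP coding sequence and then the DCP2 insert, so the protein should carry EGFP at its N-terminus. The annotation tool labels only part of the insert, as a fragment matching mouse Dcp2. This reflects homology of the conserved catalytic region rather than a mouse origin, since the record gives the species as fly. A V5 epitope sequence lies downstream of the insert, but the record does not show whether it is in frame with DCP2 or preceded by a stop codon. The SV40 poly(A) signal follows and is annotated on the reverse strand. The stated purpose is insect expression of the truncated protein. Such a fusion would suit localisation, interaction or functional studies of mRNA decapping, though the record names no specific application. The sequence is depositor-supplied and may be theoretical.
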