Features (pLannotate 1.2.2; 10 found; start..end, strand, type, name):
     56..2568    +  promoter       Ac5 promoter: Drosophila melanogaster actin 5C promoter
   2588..3304    +  CDS            EGFP: EGFP is a basic (constitutively fluorescent) green fluorescent protein published in 1996, derived from Aequorea victoria. It is reported to be a rapidly-maturing weak dimer with moderate acid sensitivity.
   3929..4684    +  CDS            Dcp2 (fragment): DCP2_MOUSE - Experimental evidence at protein level: Swiss-Prot protein existence level 1. Decapping metalloenzyme that catalyzes the cleavage of the cap structure on mRNAs (PubMed:21070968). Removes the 7-methyl guanine cap structure from mRNA molecules, yielding a 5'-phosphorylated mRNA fragment and 7m-GDP (PubMed:21070968). Necessary for the degradation of mRNAs, both in normal mRNA turnover and in nonsense-mediated mRNA decay (By similarity). Plays a role in replication-dependent histone mRNA degradation. Has higher activity towards mRNAs that lack a poly(A) tail (PubMed:21070968). Has no
   4722..4763    +  CDS            V5 tag: epitope tag from simian virus 5
   4863..4997    -  polyA_signal   SV40 poly(A) signal: SV40 polyadenylation signal
   5020..5104    -  CDS            large T antigen (fragment): large T antigen from SV40 (simian virus 40)
   5105..5575    +  CDS            TcR (fragment): tetracycline efflux protein; tet; confers resistance to tetracycline
   5619..6207    -  rep_origin     ori: high-copy-number ColE1/pMB1/pBR322/pUC origin of replication
   6378..7238    -  CDS            AmpR: β-lactamase; bla; confers resistance to ampicillin, carbenicillin, and related antibiotics
   7239..7343    -  promoter       AmpR promoter: bla
>Addgene plasmid #145847 | pAc5.1B-EGFP-DmDCP2_1-457_A | depositor full sequence | sequence record 288292 | Full Sequence
CTTCAAGGAATTAATTCTATATTCTAAAAACACAAATGATACTTCTAAAAAAAATCATGAATGGCATCAA
CTCTGAATCAAATCTTTGCAGATGCACCTACTTCTCATTTCCACTGTCACATCATTTTTCCAGATCTCGC
TGCCTGTTATGTGGCCCACAAACCAAGACACGTTTTATGGCCATTAAAGCTGGCTGATCGTCGCCAAACA
CCAAATACATATCAATATGTACATTCGAGAAAGAAGCGATCAAAGAAGCGTCTTCGGGCGAGTAGGAGAA
TGCGGAGGAGAAGGAGAACGAGCTGATCTAGTATCTCTCCACAATCCAATGCCAACTGACCAACTGGCCA
TATTCGGAGCAATTTGAAGCCAATTTCCATCGCCTGGCGATCGCTCCATTCTTGGCTATATGTTTTTCAC
CGTTCCCGGGGCCATTTTCAAAGACTCGTCGGTAAGATAAGATTGTGTCACTCGCTGTCTCTCTTCATTT
GTCGAAGAATGCTGAGGAATTTCGCGATGACGTCGGCGAGTATTTTGAAGAATGAGAATAATTTGTATTT
ATACGAAAATCAGTTAGTGGAATTTTCTACAAAAACATGTTATCTATAGATAATTTTGTTGCAAAATATG
TTGACTATGACAAAGATTGTATGTATATACCTTTAATGTATTCTCATTTTCTTATGTATTTATAATGGCA
ATGATGATACTGATGATATTTTAAGATGATGCCAGACCACAGGCTGATTTCTGCGTCTTTTGCCGAACGC
AGTGCATGTGCGGTTGTTGTTTTTTGGAATAGTTTCAATTTTCGGACTGTCCGCTTTGATTTCAGTTTCT
TGGCTTATTCAAAAAGCAAAGTAAAGCCAAAAAAGCGAGATGGCAATACCAAATGCGGCAAAACGGTAGT
GGAAGGAAAGGGGTGCGGGGCAGCGGAAGGAAGGGTGGGGCGGGGCGTGGCGGGGTCTGTGGCTGGGCGC
GACGTCACCGACGTTGGAGCCACTCCTTTGACCATGTGTGCGTGTGTGTATTATTCGTGTCTCGCCACTC
GCCGGTTGTTTTTTTCTTTTTATCTCGCTCTCTCTAGCGCCATCTCGTACGCATGCTCAACGCACCGCAT
GTTGCCGTGTCCTTTATGCGTCATTTTGGCTCGAAATAGGCAATTATTTAAACAAAGATTAGTCAACGAA
AACGCTAAAATAAATAAGTCTACAATATGGTTACTTATTGCCATGTGTGTGCAGCCAACGATAGCAACAA
AAGCAACAACACAGTGGCTTTCCCTCTTTCACTTTTTGTTTGCAAGCGCGTGCGAGCAAGACGGCACGAC
CGGCAAACGCAATTACGCTGACAAAGAGCAGACGAAGTTTTGGCCGAAAAACATCAAGGCGCCTGATACG
AATGCATTTGCAATAACAATTGCGATATTTAATATTGTTTATGAAGCTGTTTGACTTCAAAACACACAAA
AAAAAAAATAAAACAAATTATTTGAAAGAGAATTAGGAATCGGACAGCTTATCGTTACGGGCTAACAGCA
CACCGAGACGAAATAGCTTACCTGACGTCACAGCCTCTGGAAGAACTGCCGCCAAGCAGAGAGAGAGAGA
AAAAGAGGGAGAGCAGCTTAGACCGCATGTGCTTGTGTGTGAGGCGTCTCTCTCTTCGTCTCCTGTTTGC
GCAAACGCATAGACTGCACTGAGAAAATCGATTACCTATTTTTTATGAATGAATATTTGCACTATTACTA
TTCAAAACTATTAAGATAGCAATCACATTCAATAGCCAAATACTATACCACCTGAGCGATGCAACGAAAT
GATCAATTTGAGCAAAAATGCTGCATATTTAGGACGGCATCATTATAGAAATGCTTCTTGCTGTGTACTT
TTCTCTCGTCTGGCAGCTGTTTCGCCGTTATTGTTAAAACCGGCTTAAGTTAGGTGTGTTTTCTACGACT
AGTGATGCCCCTACTAGAAGATGTGTGTTGCACAAATGTCCCTGAATAACCAATTTGAAGTGCAGATAGC
AGTAAACGTAAGCTAATATGAATATTATTTAACTGTAATGTTTTAATATCGCTGGACATTACTAATAAAC
CCACTATAAACACATGTACATATGTATGTTTTGGCATACAATGAGTAGTTGGGGAAAAAATGTGTAAAAG
CACCGTGACCATCACAGCATAAAGATAACCAGCTGAAGTATCGAATATGAGTAACCCCCAAATTGAATCA
CATGCCGCAACTGATAGGACCCATGGAAGTACACTCTTCATGGCGATATACAAGACACACACAAGCACGA
ACACCCAGTTGCGGAGGAAATTCTCCGTAAATGAAAACCCAATCGGCGAACAATTCATACCCATATATGG
TAAAAGTTTTGAACGCGACTTGAGAGCGGAGAGCATTGCGGCTGATAAGGTTTTAGCGCTAAGCGGGCTT
TATAAAACGGGCTGCGGGACCAGTTTTCATATCACTACCGTTTGAGTTCTTGTGCTGTGTGGATACTCCT
CCCGACACAAAGCCGCTCCATCAGCCAGCAGTCGTCTAATCCAGAGACCCCGGATCGGGGTACCAACATG
GTGAGCAAGGGCGAGGAGCTGTTCACCGGGGTGGTGCCCATCCTGGTCGAGCTGGACGGCGACGTAAACG
GCCACAAGTTCAGCGTGTCCGGCGAGGGCGAGGGCGATGCCACCTACGGCAAGCTGACCCTGAAGTTCAT
CTGCACCACCGGCAAGCTGCCCGTGCCCTGGCCCACCCTCGTGACCACCCTGACCTACGGCGTGCAGTGC
TTCAGCCGCTACCCCGACCACATGAAGCAGCACGACTTCTTCAAGTCCGCCATGCCCGAAGGCTACGTCC
AGGAGCGCACCATCTTCTTCAAGGACGACGGCAACTACAAGACCCGCGCCGAGGTGAAGTTCGAGGGCGA
CACCCTGGTGAACCGCATCGAGCTGAAGGGCATCGACTTCAAGGAGGACGGCAACATCCTGGGGCACAAG
CTGGAGTACAACTACAACAGCCACAACGTCTATATCATGGCCGACAAGCAGAAGAACGGCATCAAGGTGA
ACTTCAAGATCCGCCACAACATCGAGGACGGCAGCGTGCAGCTCGCCGACCACTACCAGCAGAACACCCC
CATCGGCGACGGCCCCGTGCTGCTGCCCGACAACCACTACCTGAGCACCCAGTCCGCCCTGAGCAAAGAC
CCCAACGAGAAGCGCGATCACATGGTCCTGCTGGAGTTCGTGACCGCCGCCGGGATCACTCTCGGCATGG
ACGAGCTGTACAAGCCAAGCTTGAATTCGATGGAAATCGCACCACTGATCAATAACGCCGTCGCTGTCGT
CACAGCCTCTGCCTCTGCCGCCGTCTCTGCCTCTGCTAGCGTCGGCAGTAGCAGCAAGGATGATAACGTC
AACAATCTAGCGTTGCTCGCGTCGCTGACTTTACAAAAAGTGCTAAATATCAACAATAACAATAACCAGC
ACAGCAAGAACAACAACCACAGCGACAATAGCAATAGCAAACAACACGAGCAACAAAAACAGCAGCAGCA
ACCACAACGACGAAACCTCGACATTAAAAGCGAGTATGATGTACTAAACCAATTGCTAAAAACTGGAGCT
GTTTTCACCGCCACGCCCACAGCGCCAATTGCCATCGAAAGGAGGAAGCAGACGCAGCAGCAGCAACGTC
CATATGCACAACAGGCACATCAACAGCAGCAGCAGAAGCAACGCCTAAACTCATCCATATCATCGACCCA
CTCATCGACATCGACAAACTCCTCCTACGGCAGCTCATCATCGGAGGATGCTGCAGGCACATCTGCGCCA
ACGGGAGCAGGTGAAGTTGTCACATCAGCAGCATTAACACCAAGAGCAAGCACCACGAAGGCGTCCAGCA
ATAAATTGCCAGAGAAATCGAAAATTCCGTCCGATATACTTGATGATCTGGCCAGTCGATTTATAATCAA
TGTTCCGGACATGGAGCTAAACAATCTAATACGTATGTGTTTCCAAATCGAACTGGCCCATTGGTTCTAT
TTGGATTTCTTTTGTGCCCCCGAATCTGGCGAGGATGGCGAGACCCCGAAGTGCGTGCAACGAAAGCTGC
CATCGGTGGGCATCAAGCAGTTTGCCATGCAGTTGTTCCAACACATTCCCTTCCTGAACAAACATTTTGG
CACCGTGGATCAAATCCTGGACGAGTGGAAGAACTACAAGCTATCGGTGCCCACTTATGGCGCTATTCTG
GTGTCCGAGGATCACAATCACTGCTTGCTAGTGCAGTCCTACTTCGCGCGCAACTCCTGGGGATTTCCCA
AGGGCAAGATCAATGAGAACGAAGACCCAGCCCATTGTGCAACGAGAGAGGTTTATGAGGAGACCGGGTT
CGATATCACGGACCTAATCGATGCCAACGACTACATCGAGGCGTTCATCAACTACCAGTACACGCGGCTG
TACGTGGTGCGAAACATACCGATGGACACGCAGTTCGCGCCCCGCACTCGCAACGAGATCAAGTGCTGCG
ACTGGTTCCGTATCGATGCGCTGCCGGTGAACAAGAACGATGCCATATCAAAGGCCAAGTTGGGCAAGAC
CTCCAACTCCTTCTTCATGATTATGCCGTTTGTGAAGCGCCTGAAGAAGTGGGTGAACGATCGGAAGGCT
TAGCTCGAGTCTAGAGGGCCCGCGGTTCGAAGGTAAGCCTATCCCTAACCCTCTCCTCGGTCTCGATTCT
ACGCGTACCGGTCATCATCACCATCACCATTGAGTTTAAACCCGCTGATCAGCCTCGACTGTGCCTTCTA
AGGCCTGAGCTCGCTGATCAGCCTCGATCGAGGATCCAGACATGATAAGATACATTGATGAGTTTGGACA
AACCACAACTAGAATGCAGTGAAAAAAATGCTTTATTTGTGAAATTTGTGATGCTATTGCTTTATTTGTA
ACCATTATAAGCTGCAATAAACAAGTTAACAACAACAATTGCATTCATTTTATGTTTCAGGTTCAGGGGG
AGGTGTGGGAGGTTTTTTAAAGCAAGTAAAACCTCTACAAATGTGGTATGGCTGATTATGATCAGTCGAC
CGATGCCCTTGAGAGCCTTCAACCCAGTCAGCTCCTTCCGGTGGGCGCGGGGCATGACTATCGTCGCCGC
ACTTATGACTGTCTTCTTTATCATGCAACTCGTAGGACAGGTGCCGGCAGCGCTCTGGGTCATTTTCGGC
GAGGACCGCTTTCGCTGGAGCGCGACGATGATCGGCCTGTCGCTTGCGGTATTCGGAATCTTGCACGCCC
TCGCTCAAGCCTTCGTCACTGGTCCCGCCACCAAACGTTTCGGCGAGAAGCAGGCCATTATCGCCGGCAT
GGCGGCCGACGCGCTGGGCTACGTCTTGCTGGCGTTCGCGACGCGAGGCTGGATGGCCTTCCCCATTATG
ATTCTTCTCGCTTCCGGCGGCATCGGGATGCCCGCGTTGCAGGCCATGCTGTCCAGGCAGGTAGATGACG
ACCATCAGGGACAGCTTCAAGGATCGCTCGCGGCTCTTACCAGCCAGCAAAAGGCCAGGAACCGTAAAAA
GGCCGCGTTGCTGGCGTTTTTCCATAGGCTCCGCCCCCCTGACGAGCATCACAAAAATCGACGCTCAAGT
CAGAGGTGGCGAAACCCGACAGGACTATAAAGATACCAGGCGTTTCCCCCTGGAAGCTCCCTCGTGCGCT
CTCCTGTTCCGACCCTGCCGCTTACCGGATACCTGTCCGCCTTTCTCCCTTCGGGAAGCGTGGCGCTTTC
TCAATGCTCACGCTGTAGGTATCTCAGTTCGGTGTAGGTCGTTCGCTCCAAGCTGGGCTGTGTGCACGAA
CCCCCCGTTCAGCCCGACCGCTGCGCCTTATCCGGTAACTATCGTCTTGAGTCCAACCCGGTAAGACACG
ACTTATCGCCACTGGCAGCAGCCACTGGTAACAGGATTAGCAGAGCGAGGTATGTAGGCGGTGCTACAGA
GTTCTTGAAGTGGTGGCCTAACTACGGCTACACTAGAAGGACAGTATTTGGTATCTGCGCTCTGCTGAAG
CCAGTTACCTTCGGAAAAAGAGTTGGTAGCTCTTGATCCGGCAAACAAACCACCGCTGGTAGCGGTGGTT
TTTTTGTTTGCAAGCAGCAGATTACGCGCAGAAAAAAAGGATCTCAAGAAGATCCTTTGATCTTTTCTAC
GGGGTCTGACGCTCAGTGGAACGAAAACTCACGTTAAGGGATTTTGGTCATGAGATTATCAAAAAGGATC
TTCACCTAGATCCTTTTAAATTAAAAATGAAGTTTTAAATCAATCTAAAGTATATATGAGTAAACTTGGT
CTGACAGTTACCAATGCTTAATCAGTGAGGCACCTATCTCAGCGATCTGTCTATTTCGTTCATCCATAGT
TGCCTGACTCCCCGTCGTGTAGATAACTACGATACGGGAGGGCTTACCATCTGGCCCCAGTGCTGCAATG
ATACCGCGAGACCCACGCTCACCGGCTCCAGATTTATCAGCAATAAACCAGCCAGCCGGAAGGGCCGAGC
GCAGAAGTGGTCCTGCAACTTTATCCGCCTCCATCCAGTCTATTAATTGTTGCCGGGAAGCTAGAGTAAG
TAGTTCGCCAGTTAATAGTTTGCGCAACGTTGTTGCCATTGCTGCAGGCATCGTGGTGTCACGCTCGTCG
TTTGGTATGGCTTCATTCAGCTCCGGTTCCCAACGATCAAGGCGAGTTACATGATCCCCCATGTTGTGCA
AAAAAGCGGTTAGCTCCTTCGGTCCTCCGATCGTTGTCAGAAGTAAGTTGGCCGCAGTGTTATCACTCAT
GGTTATGGCAGCACTGCATAATTCTCTTACTGTCATGCCATCCGTAAGATGCTTTTCTGTGACTGGTGAG
TACTCAACCAAGTCATTCTGAGAATAGTGTATGCGGCGACCGAGTTGCTCTTGCCCGGCGTCAACACGGG
ATAATACCGCGCCACATAGCAGAACTTTAAAAGTGCTCATCATTGGAAAACGTTCTTCGGGGCGAAAACT
CTCAAGGATCTTACCGCTGTTGAGATCCAGTTCGATGTAACCCACTCGTGCACCCAACTGATCTTCAGCA
TCTTTTACTTTCACCAGCGTTTCTGGGTGAGCAAAAACAGGAAGGCAAAATGCCGCAAAAAAGGGAATAA
GGGCGACACGGAAATGTTGAATACTCATACTCTTCCTTTTTCAATATTATTGAAGCATTTATCAGGGTTA
TTGTCTCATGAGCGGATACATATTTGAATGTATTTAGAAAAATAAACAAATAGGGGTTCCGCGCACATTT
CCCCGAAAAGTGCCACCTGACGTCTAAGAAACCATTATTATCATGACATTAACCTATAAAAATAGGCGTA
TCACGAGGCCCTTTCGT
